>Addgene plasmid #117571 | pEPOR1CB0109 | addgene full sequence | sequence record 228188 | Addgene NGS Result
TCTGTGAAGACAATTACGAATTCCCATGGGGAGCATCTTCATTCTTAAGATATGAAGATAATCTTCAAAA
GGCCCCTGGGAATCTGAAAGAAGAGAAGCAGGCCCATTTATATGGGAAAGAACAATAGTATTTCTTATAT
AGGCCCATTTAAGTTGAAAACAATCTTCAAAAGTCCCACATCGCTTAGATAAGAAAACGAAGCTGAGTTT
ATATACAGCTAGAGTCGAAGTAGTGATTGATTACAGAGAGATATTGAGAAGTTTTAGTACTCTGGAAACA
GAATCTACTAAAACAAGGCAAAATGCCGTGTTTATCTCGTCAACTTGTTGGCGAGATTTTTTTACTTGTC
TCGCTCAGATTGTCTTCTGCACGAAGTGGTTTAAACTATCAGTGTTTGACAGGATATATTGGCGGGTAAA
CCTAAGAGAAAAGAGCGTTTATTAGAATAATCGGATATTTAAAAGGGCGTGAAAAGGTTTATCCGTTCGT
CCATTTGTATGTGCATGCCAACCACAGGGTTCCCCAGATCAGGCGCTGGCTGCTGAACCCCCAGCCGGAA
CTGACCCCACAAGGCCCTAGCGTTTGCAATGCACCAGGTCATCATTGACCCAGGCGTGTTCCACCAGGCC
GCTGCCTCGCAACTCTTCGCAGGCTTCGCCGACCTGCTCGCGCCACTTCTTCACGCGGGTGGAATCCGAT
CCGCACATGAGGCGGAAGGTTTCCAGCTTGAGCGGGTACGGCTCCCGGTGCGAGCTGAAATAGTCGAACA
TCCGTCGGGCCGTCGGCGACAGCTTGCGGTACTTCTCCCATATGAATTTCGTGTAGTGGTCGCCAGCAAA
CAGCACGACGATTTCCTCGTCGATCAGGACCTGGCAACGGGACGTTTTCTTGCCACGGTCCAGGACGCGG
AAGCGGTGCAGCAGCGACACCGATTCCAGGTGCCCAACGCGGTCGGACGTGAAGCCCATCGCCGTCGCCT
GTAGGCGCGACAGGCATTCCTCGGCCTTCGTGTAATACCGGCCATTGATCGACCAGCCCAGGTCCTGGCA
AAGCTCGTAGAACGTGAAGGTGATCGGCTCGCCGATAGGGGTGCGCTTCGCGTACTCCAACACCTGCTGC
CACACCAGTTCGTCATCGTCGGCCCGCAGCTCGACGCCGGTGTAGGTGATCTTCACGTCCTTGTTGACGT
GGAAAATGACCTTGTTTTGCAGCGCCTCGCGCGGGATTTTCTTGTTGCGCGTGGTGAACAGGGCAGAGCG
GGCCGTGTCGTTTGGCATCGCTCGCATCGTGTCCGGCCACGGCGCAATATCGAACAAGGAAAGCTGCATT
TCCTTGATCTGCTGCTTCGTGTGTTTCAGCAACGCGGCCTGCTTGGCCTCGCTGACCTGTTTTGCCAGGT
CCTCGCCGGCGGTTTTTCGCTTCTTGGTCGTCATAGTTCCTCGCGTGTCGATGGTCATCGACTTCGCCAA
ACCTGCCGCCTCCTGTTCAAGACGACGCGAACGCTCCACGGCGGCCGATGGCGCGGGCAGGGCAGGGGGA
GCCAGTTGCACGCTGTCGCGCTCGATCTTGGCCGTAGCTTGCTGGACCATCGAGCCGACGGACTGGAAGG
TTTCGCGGGGCGCACGCATGACGGTGCGGCTTGCGATGGTTTCGGCATCCTCGGCGGAAAACCCCGCGTC
GATCAGTTCTTGCCTGTATGCCTTCCGGTCAAACGTCCGATTCATTCACCCTCCTTGCGGGATTGCCCCG
ACTCACGCCGGGGCAATGTGCCCTTATTCCTGATTTGACCCGCCTGGTGCCTTGGTGTCCAGATAATCCA
CCTTATCGGCAATGAAGTCGGTCCCGTAGACCGTCTGGCCGTCCTTCTCGTACTTGGTATTCCGAATCTT
GCCCTGCACGAATACCAGCGACCCCTTGCCCAAATACTTGCCGTGGGCCTCGGCCTGAGAGCCAAAACAC
TTGATGCGGAAGAAGTCGGTGCGCTCCTGCTTGTCGCCGGCATCGTTGCGCCACATCTAGGATCTGCCAG
GAACCGTAAAAAGGCCGCGTTGCTGGCGTTTTTCCATAGGCTCCGCCCCCCTGACGAGCATCACAAAAAT
CGACGCTCAAGTCAGAGGTGGCGAAACCCGACAGGACTATAAAGATACCAGGCGTTTCCCCCTGGAAGCT
CCCTCGTGCGCTCTCCTGTTCCGACCCTGCCGCTTACCGGATACCTGTCCGCCTTTCTCCCTTCGGGAAG
CGTGGCGCTTTCTCATAGCTCACGCTGTAGGTATCTCAGTTCGGTGTAGGTCGTTCGCTCCAAGCTGGGC
TGTGTGCACGAACCCCCCGTTCAGCCCGACCGCTGCGCCTTATCCGGTAACTATCGTCTTGAGTCCAACC
CGGTAAGACACGACTTATCGCCACTGGCAGCAGCCACTGGTAACAGGATTAGCAGAGCGAGGTATGTAGG
CGGTGCTACAGAGTTCTTGAAGTGGTGGCCTAACTACGGCTACACTAGAAGAACAGTATTTGGTATCTGC
GCTCTGCTGAAGCCAGTTACCTTCGGAAAAAGAGTTGGTAGCTCTTGATCCGGCAAACAAACCACCGCTG
GTAGCGGTGGTTTTTTTGTTTGCAAGCAGCAGATTACGCGCAGAAAAAAAGGATCTCAAGAAGATCCTTT
GATCTTTTCTACGGGGTCTGACGCTCAGTGGAACGAAAACTCACGTTAAGGGATTTTGGTCATGAGATTA
TCAAAAAGGATCTTCACCTAGATCCTTTTAAATTAAAAATGAAGTTTTAAATCAATCTAAAGTATATATG
AGTAAACTTGGTCTGACAGTTACCAATGCTTAATCAGTGAGGCACCTATCTCAGCGATCTGTCTATTTCG
TTCATCCATAGTTGCCTGACTCCCCGTCGTGTAGATAACTACGATACGGGAGGGCTTACCATCTGGCCCC
AGTGCTGCAATGATACCGCGAGAACCACGCTCACCGGCTCCAGATTTATCAGCAATAAACCAGCCAGCCG
GAAGGGCCGAGCGCAGAAGTGGTCCTGCAACTTTATCCGCCTCCATCCAGTCTATTAATTGTTGCCGGGA
AGCTAGAGTAAGTAGTTCGCCAGTTAATAGTTTGCGCAACGTTGTTGCCATTGCTACAGGCATCGTGGTG
TCACGCTCGTCGTTTGGTATGGCTTCATTCAGCTCCGGTTCCCAACGATCAAGGCGAGTTACATGATCCC
CCATGTTGTGCAAAAAAGCGGTTAGCTCCTTCGGTCCTCCGATCGTTGTCAGAAGTAAGTTGGCCGCAGT
GTTATCACTCATGGTTATGGCAGCACTGCATAATTCTCTTACTGTCATGCCATCCGTAAGATGCTTTTCT
GTGACTGGTGAGTACTCAACCAAGTCATTCTGAGAATAGTGTATGCGGCGACCGAGTTGCTCTTGCCCGG
CGTCAATACGGGATAATACCGCGCCACATAGCAGAACTTTAAAAGTGCTCATCATTGGAAAACGTTCTTC
GGGGCGAAAACTCTCAAGGATCTTACCGCTGTTGAGATCCAGTTCGATGTAACCCACTCGTGCACCCAAC
TGATCTTCAGCATCTTTTACTTTCACCAGCGTTTCTGGGTGAGCAAAAACAGGAAGGCAAAATGCCGCAA
AAAAGGGAATAAGGGCGACACGGAAATGTTGAATACTCATACTCTTCCTTTTTCAATATTATTGAAGCAT
TTATCAAGGTTATTGTCTCATGAGCGGATACATATTTGAATGTATTTAGAAAAATAAACAAATAGGGGTT
CCGCGCACGAATTGGCCAGCGCTGCCATTTTTGGGGTGAGGCCGTTCGCGGCCGAGGGGCGCAGCCCCTG
GGGGGATGGGAGGCCCGCGTTAGCGGGCCGGGAGGGTTCGAGAAGGGGGGGCACCCCCCTTCGGCGTGCG
CGGTCACGCGCACAGGGCGCAGCCCTGGTTAAAAACAAGGTTTATAAATATTGGTTTAAAAGCAGGTTAA
AAGACAGGTTAGCGGTGGCCGAAAAACGGGCGGAAACCCTTGCAAATGCTGGATTTTCTGCCTGTGGACA
GCCCCTCAAATGTCAATAGGTGCGCCCCTCATCTGTCAGCACTCTGCCCCTCAAGTGTCAAGGATCGCGC
CCCTCATCTGTCAGTAGTCGCGCCCCTCAAGTGTCAATACCGCAGGGCACTTATCCCCAGGCTTGTCCAC
ATCATCTGTGGGAAACTCGCGTAAAATCAGGCGTTTTCGCCGATTTGCGAGGCTGGCCAGCTCCACGTCG
CCGGCCGAAATCGAGCCTGCCCCTCATCTGTCAACGCCGCGCCGGGTGAGTCGGCCCCTCAAGTGTCAAC
GTCCGCCCCTCATCTGTCAGTGAGGGCCAAGTTTTCCGCGAGGTATCCACAACGCCGGCGGCCGCGGTGT
CTCGCACACGGCTTCGACGGCGTTTCTGGCGCGTTTGCAGGGCCATAGACGGCCGCCAGCCCAGCGGCGA
GGGCAACCAGCCCGGTGAGCGTCGCAAAGGAGATCCTGATCTGACTGATGGGCTGCCTGTATCGAGTGGT
GATTTTGTGCCGAGCTGCCGGTCGGGGAGCTGTTGGCTGGCTGGTGGCAGGATATATTGTGGTGTAAACA
AATTGACGCTTAGACAACTTAATAACACATTGCGGACGTTTTTAATGTACTGGGGTGGATGCAGTGGGCC
CCAC
Features (pLannotate 1.2.2; 10 found; start..end, strand, type, name):
    167..183     +  promoter       AtU6 promoter (fragment): consensus promoter from the three Arabidopsis U6 snRNA genes (Waibel and Filipowicz, 1990; Nekrasov et al., 2013)
    261..336     +  misc_RNA       Sa gRNA scaffold: guide RNA scaffold for the Staphylococcus aureus CRISPR/Cas9 system
    397..421     +  misc_feature   RB T-DNA repeat: right border repeat from nopaline C58 T-DNA
    533..553     -  CDS            TetR (fragment): tetracycline resistance regulatory protein; tetR
    580..1725    -  CDS            trfA: TRFA_ECOLX - Experimental evidence at protein level: Swiss-Prot protein existence level 1. Also involved in plasmid copy number control, promoting intermolecular coupling of protein bound iterons at oriV, which inhibits replication initiation. From Escherichia coli.
   2061..2649    -  rep_origin     ori: high-copy-number ColE1/pMB1/pBR322/pUC origin of replication
   2820..3680    -  CDS            AmpR: β-lactamase; bla; confers resistance to ampicillin, carbenicillin, and related antibiotics
   3681..3785    -  promoter       AmpR promoter: bla
   3872..4503    -  rep_origin     oriV: incP origin of replication
   4595..4619    +  misc_feature   LB T-DNA repeat: left border repeat from nopaline C58 T-DNA
