[The description below was written by a language model from this plasmid's Addgene catalogue record and pLannotate feature annotations shown in this document.]
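Description:
pEPOR1CB0109 is a Level 1 Golden Gate (MoClo-style) cassette plasmid for plant genome editing, built in the pICH47761 acceptor backbone and catalogued as a plant expression vector. It is about 4.7 kb and is maintained in E. coli at high copy through a ColE1/pUC-type origin with ampicillin selection (β-lactamase under its own promoter). The backbone also carries the broad-host-range incP origin oriV together with the trfA replication initiator gene, which allow replication in Agrobacterium. Nopaline-type left and right T-DNA border repeats flank the cloning position, so the insert sits within a transferable T-DNA region. A short TetR fragment is annotated as a backbone remnant.

The payload is a single guide RNA transcription unit. The Arabidopsis AtU6-26 promoter, an RNA polymerase III promoter suited to producing small, uncapped transcripts, drives a spacer directed against the A. thaliana gene AT1G62590 (a flavin-binding monooxygenase family protein), fused to a guide RNA scaffold. The parts were assembled through BsaI sites that were destroyed during cloning, as is usual for Level 1 assemblies.

The record is internally inconsistent about the cognate nuclease. The purpose statement describes an sgRNA cassette for SpCas9, whereas the insert name carries an "sa_gRNA" label and the sequence annotation identifies a Staphylococcus aureus Cas9 scaffold. The sequence-level evidence therefore points to SaCas9, and users should check this before pairing the cassette with a nuclease.

The cassette is intended to be combined with Cas nuclease and selection modules in a higher-level Golden Gate assembly. It comes from a toolkit used to compare the efficiency and specificity of different Cas nucleases in plants.
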