Addgene plasmid #117571: pEPOR1CB0109
Purpose: Level1 Golden Gate Cassette: sgRNA cassette for spCas9, targeting Flavin-binding monooxygenase family protein {AT1G62590} in A. thaliana
Depositing lab: Nicola Patron. Depositing organization: Earlham Institute. Publication: Comparison of efficiency and specificity of CRISPR-associated (Cas) nucleases in plants: An expanded toolkit for precision genome engineering. Raitskin O, Schudoma C, West A, Patron NJ. PLoS One. 2019 Feb 27;14(2):e0211598. doi: 10.1371/journal.pone.0211598. eCollection 2019. PubMed 30811422.
Backbone
  Vector backbone: pICH47761
  Vector type: Plant Expression
Growth in bacteria
  Bacterial resistance: Ampicillin, 100 μg/mL
  Growth temperature: 37°C
  Growth strain: DH5alpha
  Copy number: High Copy
Gene/Insert
  Gene/Insert name: Promoter_AtU6-26 + sa_gRNA_Flavin-binding monooxygenase family protein {AT1G62590} A. thaliana
  Species: Synthetic
  Promoter: AtU6-26 (pICSL90002)
  Cloning method: Restriction Enzyme; 5′ cloning site BsaI (destroyed during cloning); 3′ cloning site BsaI (destroyed during cloning)
Terms and licenses: Academic/Nonprofit Terms; Industry Terms: Not Available to Industry
Depositor comments: Please visit https://www.biorxiv.org/content/early/2018/09/20/422766 for BioRxiv preprint
How to cite: pEPOR1CB0109 was a gift from Nicola Patron (Addgene plasmid # 117571 ; http://n2t.net/addgene:117571 ; RRID:Addgene_117571)
